Addgene plasmid #149626: pBSV2G_P0826S-sgRNAflaB
Purpose: flaB gRNA expression in B. burgdorferi
Depositing lab: Christine Jacobs-Wagner. Depositing organization: Yale University. Publication: A CRISPR interference platform for selective downregulation of gene expression in Borrelia burgdorferi. Takacs CN, Scott M, Chang Y, Kloos ZA, Irnov I, Rosa PA, Liu J, Jacobs-Wagner C. Appl Environ Microbiol. 2020 Nov 30. pii: AEM.02519-20. doi: 10.1128/AEM.02519-20. PubMed 33257311.
Backbone
  Vector backbone: pBSV2G_2
  Backbone manufacturer: CJW lab
  Vector type: Bacterial Expression, CRISPR
Growth in bacteria
  Bacterial resistance: Gentamicin, 10 μg/mL
  Growth temperature: 30°C
  Growth strain: DH5alpha
  Copy number: High Copy
Gene/Insert
  Gene/Insert name: sgRNAflaB
  gRNA/shRNA sequence: AAAATTTAAATTTCTGACTT
  Species: Synthetic
  Promoter: P0826S
  Cloning method: Restriction Enzyme; 5′ cloning site Unknown (unknown if destroyed); 3′ cloning site Unknown (unknown if destroyed)
  Sequencing primers: 5′ Unknown
Terms and licenses: Academic/Nonprofit Terms; Industry Terms: Not Available to Industry
How to cite: pBSV2G_P0826S-sgRNAflaB was a gift from Christine Jacobs-Wagner (Addgene plasmid # 149626 ; http://n2t.net/addgene:149626 ; RRID:Addgene_149626)
