[The description below was written by a language model from this plasmid's Addgene catalogue record and pLannotate feature annotations shown in this document.]
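Description:
pBSV2G_P0826S-sgRNAflaB is a 5.7 kb bacterial expression/CRISPR plasmid built on the pBSV2G_2 backbone and intended to express a single guide RNA against flaB in the Lyme disease spirochete Borrelia burgdorferi. It is propagated in E. coli through a high-copy ColE1/pUC-type origin and selected with gentamicin, via an aacC1 gentamicin acetyltransferase gene. A Borrelia-derived stretch annotated as an hslU fragment lies immediately upstream of this marker. It probably carries the Borrelia promoter driving the resistance gene, although the record does not say so. A large region between the E. coli origin and the lac-derived elements has no meaningful annotation (a 17-nt "ADH1 promoter" hit there is almost certainly spurious). The elements needed for replication in Borrelia would be expected there, but the feature table does not identify them.

The payload is a synthetic sgRNA cassette. The catalogue names P0826S as the promoter. A short B. burgdorferi segment annotated as an hrpA fragment sits just upstream of the guide, consistent with a Borrelia-derived promoter region. It is followed by the flaB-targeting spacer and the Streptococcus pyogenes Cas9 guide RNA scaffold. The cassette sits within remnants of a lacZα cloning region (lacI fragment, CAP site, lac promoter and operator, lacZα fragment), which are backbone carry-over. No Cas9 or dCas9 gene is annotated, so the plasmid supplies only the guide. The associated publication describes a CRISPR interference platform for selective downregulation of Borrelia genes, so the construct is presumably paired with a separately provided dCas9 source to knock down flaB expression.
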