Features (pLannotate 1.2.2; 11 found; start..end, strand, type, name):
     17..171     +  CDS            lacZα (fragment): LacZα fragment of β-galactosidase; lacZ fragment
    190..564     +  CDS            hslU (fragment): HSLU_BORBU - Protein inferred from homology: Swiss-Prot protein existence level 3. ATPase subunit of a proteasome-like degradation complex; this subunit has chaperone activity. The binding of ATP and its subsequent hydrolysis by HslU are essential for unfolding of protein substrates subsequently hydrolyzed by HslV. HslU recognizes the N-terminal part of its protein substrates and unfolds these before they are guided to HslV for hydrolysis. From Borrelia burgdorferi (strain ATCC 35210 / B31 / CIP 102532 / DSM 4680).
    601..1134    +  CDS            GmR: gentamycin acetyltransferase; aacC1; confers resistance to gentamycin
   1237..1825    +  rep_origin     ori: high-copy-number ColE1/pMB1/pBR322/pUC origin of replication
   2791..2807    -  promoter       ADH1 promoter (fragment): S. cerevisiae ADH1; promoter for alcohol dehydrogenase 1
   5197..5289    +  CDS            lacI (fragment): lac repressor; lacI; The lac repressor binds to the lac operator to inhibit transcription in E. coli. This inhibition can be relieved by adding lactose or isopropyl-β-D-thiogalactopyranoside (IPTG).
   5302..5323    +  protein_bind   CAP binding site: CAP binding activates transcription in the presence of cAMP. E. coli catabolite activator protein
   5338..5368    +  promoter       lac promoter: promoter for the E. coli lac operon
   5376..5392    +  protein_bind   lac operator: The lac repressor binds to the lac operator to inhibit transcription in E. coli. This inhibition can be relieved by adding lactose or isopropyl-β-D-thiogalactopyranoside (IPTG). lac repressor encoded by lacI
   5438..5557    +  CDS            hrpA (fragment): HRPA_BORBU - Experimental evidence at protein level: Swiss-Prot protein existence level 1. Has RNA-stimulated ATPase activity and RNA helicase activity (PubMed:24367266). Involved in global regulation of gene expression (PubMed:21814569). Could be involved in RNA processing and post- transcriptional gene regulation (PubMed:24367266). Essential for both tick transmission and mouse infection (PubMed:24367266). From Borrelia burgdorferi (strain ATCC 35210 / B31 / CIP 102532 / DSM 4680).
   5618..5693    +  misc_RNA       gRNA scaffold: guide RNA scaffold for the Streptococcus pyogenes CRISPR/Cas9 system
>Addgene plasmid #149626 | pBSV2G_P0826S-sgRNAflaB | addgene full sequence | sequence record 311488 | Addgene NGS Result
TTTTTTTGAAGCTTGGCACTGGCCGTCGTTTTACAACGTCGTGACTGGGAAAACCCTGGCGTTACCCAAC
TTAATCGCCTTGCAGCACATCCCCCTTTCGCCAGCTGGCGTAATAGCGAAGAGGCCCGCACCGATCGCCC
TTCCCAACAGTTGCGCAGCCTGAATGGCGAATGGCGCGGCCGCCCTAGGTTAATACCCGAGCTTCAAGGA
AGATTTCCTATTAAGGTTGAACTTAAGAGCTTAAGCATAGACGATTTGAAAAAAATTTTAAAACAAACAA
AAAATTCTTTAATAAAACAATATGTTGCGATGTTTAAGGTTTATGATTTAGATTTAAAGTTTAGTGAGGA
AGCTATAGATAGAATTGCAGAGCTTACTTTTAATATGAATCTTGAGAGTGAAAATCTTGGTGCCAGAAGA
CTTCACGGTGTTATGGAAATAGTGCTTGCAGATCTTTTTTTTGAAGTGCCTGGCAGTAAGTTGAAAAAAT
TTGAAATAAACTTGGACTATGTTAATAAAAAAATACAAATTAACGAACAAAAAGATTTGAATTATTATAT
AATTTAGTTAAAAGCAATTTTAAATGAGGGAGGTTTCCATATGTTACGCAGCAGCAACGATGTTACGCAG
CAGGGCAGTCGCCCTAAAACAAAGTTAGGTGGCTCAAGTATGGGCATCATTCGCACATGTAGGCTCGGCC
CTGACCAAGTCAAATCCATGCGGGCTGCTCTTGATCTTTTCGGTCGTGAGTTCGGAGACGTAGCCACCTA
CTCCCAACATCAGCCGGACTCCGATTACCTCGGGAACTTGCTCCGTAGTAAGACATTCATCGCGCTTGCT
GCCTTCGACCAAGAAGCGGTTGTTGGCGCTCTCGCGGCTTACGTTCTGCCCAAGTTTGAGCAGCCGCGTA
GTGAGATCTATATCTATGATCTCGCAGTCTCCGGCGAGCACCGGAGGCAGGGCATTGCCACCGCGCTCAT
CAATCTCCTCAAGCATGAGGCCAACGCGCTTGGTGCTTATGTGATCTACGTGCAAGCAGATTACGGTGAC
GATCCCGCAGTGGCTCTCTATACAAAGTTGGGCATACGGGAAGAAGTGATGCACTTTGATATCGACCCAA
GTACCGCCACCTAACAATTCGTTCAAGCCGAGATCGGCTTACGCGTCCAAAATCCCTTAACGTGAGTTTT
CGTTCCACTGAGCGTCAGACCCCGTAGAAAAGATCAAAGGATCTTCTTGAGATCCTTTTTTTCTGCGCGT
AATCTGCTGCTTGCAAACAAAAAAACCACCGCTACCAGCGGTGGTTTGTTTGCCGGATCAAGAGCTACCA
ACTCTTTTTCCGAAGGTAACTGGCTTCAGCAGAGCGCAGATACCAAATACTGTTCTTCTAGTGTAGCCGT
AGTTAGGCCACCACTTCAAGAACTCTGTAGCACCGCCTACATACCTCGCTCTGCTAATCCTGTTACCAGT
GGCTGCTGCCAGTGGCGATAAGTCGTGTCTTACCGGGTTGGACTCAAGACGATAGTTACCGGATAAGGCG
CAGCGGTCGGGCTGAACGGGGGGTTCGTGCACACAGCCCAGCTTGGAGCGAACGACCTACACCGAACTGA
GATACCTACAGCGTGAGCTATGAGAAAGCGCCACGCTTCCCGAAGGGAGAAAGGCGGACAGGTATCCGGT
AAGCGGCAGGGTCGGAACAGGAGAGCGCACGAGGGAGCTTCCAGGGGGAAACGCCTGGTATCTTTATAGT
CCTGTCGGGTTTCGCCACCTCTGACTTGAGCGTCGATTTTTGTGATGCTCGTCAGGGGGGCGGAGCCTAT
GGAAAAACGCCAGCAACGCGGCCTTTTTACGGTTCCTGGCCTTTTGCTGGCCTTTTGCTCACATGTTCTT
TCCTGCACTAGATCCCCGGCAAGTTCATCCTTAGGGTTTTCATATCTCTTAAAAAGTCAATTTCTGCTTG
ATTAATTTCTTGTGGATTATTGTTTTTGCGGTTTTTCATTTTTTATCTCCTTGAGTATTGAATTTTTTCT
TATATATAAAATATAGCAAAAACTATTTTTGCCAACTTTTTTACAAAAAATTTTTTATTAAAACACTTAG
GGCTTTGCTAAATTCTCTTTTAAAAGAACTTAGTAAAGCCCTATGGATTTAAGAACTGATTATACTTACG
TAGTAAAAATACTACAGATATTAATAGTATAGACCATATCAAAATCATAATCAATTTATATTTATCTAAA
ATTGTGGTCCATACAAAATACAAAAAAATTAGGTTTTTCTAAATTCTATTTTAAAAGAACTTAGTAACAC
CTAATCTCTAAATTACTTACAAAATTCTAAAATTAGATTTTTAGTTCTTCATATTTCTTTAAAAGTTTTT
TAAGAAAATCTTTTTGATTTTCAAAAATTTCATGCATCATAAAACTAGTAAATTTGGATTTTTTTTTGTA
AAAATCATAACTTTCTTGGGTTTTAAGTTGAAATCTTAATGGTTTTATTGGATTTTGCCTAGATTTTTTT
AACGCCGGACTTTCTTTATCTTTTATAAAATTATAAGAATTTTTAATACCATTTTCTATTAAATAATCTT
CTTTTATAAGCCCCTCTTGCAGTGCAGTTGCTAATCTTAAATACTTATACGCTTGAGTTTTTGCTACATC
AAAGTCTTTTATAAAATCAAGAAAAGTTTTATAACCATCAAATTTATAATATTGATTATCTTTTATTTCT
TTTAAAATTTTAATATTTTCCACCCTGTGGAATATTTCTTTTTTGAAATTGTCATTTAACTTTTCCTTTA
GTGTCTTGTAATAAGAAATTTTACTTTCATTAATCATTAAATTTTGTTCAACATAAGTATCTATCTTTTT
TGTTAAAACTTTAACAACACGTTTTTTTTCCATAAAAATTTTCCTTTATTTTTGCAACATTTTCCTTAAT
TGATATAATTGTTACTATTTTAGATTTTTTAATATCCACTTAAGAATTAATCCCTCACTAGAATATTTTT
TATTATAGAATTCATATACATGTTTTTCTAAATCTATAAATTTATCAACAATTGCTTTATTATAGGGTGT
ATCTATCTTTTCTTTTCTTAATAATCGTCTCATATTCTTTAAATAACAACAAACACTGCCGGTTTTAAAC
CTAAATTCTATGTAATATATTTTTGAAAAAGTATATACATTTTCAACCCCGTTTATTTCATACTTTACAA
AAACATTATTTATTGGTTTTCTATAACCATAGTAAATGCCTAAAAATTTGTCCCCGTCTTTCATAGGATA
TAGATAAAGTTTTTGAATCTCTGATTTATCTAATAATTTTTCAAAAAAAATTATACACCGCTTTTGTTTG
TTACTAACTACTCTATGCAATGCCTTTAATATTTTTGTGTGATATATATTTTTATCACCTTTTTTTTCTT
TCAGCAGGAAGATACTTTCTTTTGGAAATTTAATTTTTTGTTCATTTATTCTTGCAGCCTTAAGTCCGAT
TTTCATATTTAATCCTTATATAGCCTTTCTATTTAATTCTTTTAAACTCAATAAACTTTTTTGGTTTTTC
ATTAGTTCTAATAATTCGCAATAATATGTGCAAAACACTTTATTGTATTCTATTTTCTTTTGGTTATTCA
AATATTCTTTTATAATTGGCTTTAGAAGTTCAATATTTACTTCTTTTTTTAGTTGTTCAATAAGGATATT
GAAAATGTTTGTTTTTAAATCTTGATAATTTTGTTGAGAATTTTCTTTTTTTCTTTCAATTGACTTCTCT
AATTTACGCTTTATATTGTTTAAATCGCTATATTTATGACTTTCAATAATAAAATGAGGCTTAAATTTGT
AATTTTCGTATATTTTTTGGAAACTTGTTTCTAATTGTTTAGAATTATATTCATTTTTTTCAAATTCTTT
TTGAGTGTTGCATAGAATTTCCTTTAATTTTTCTTGTTTTTCTTTCATACAAGATTTAGTAAAATGTATA
TTTTTATTTTTTAGTAATTTAATTTCTATTATTTTTATGATTTTAAGTATTTTGATTATATTATCTTTAT
CAATATTTAAATTGAATAAAATTGTAAGAAAAATTGAAAGAATTTTTTTACATAAAAAGTTACATTTATT
GAAGTAATTTCTTACTTGATACTTTTCTATTTCATTAATCTTTCTTTCTTCTTTTATATTATTTTTATTA
TTTAAACACTCCTTTAAATCTACACTCCCATTTTTAGTAAATCTATCTTTAAGGCCCCTTGAAACTCTAT
TTTGAAATCTTAAATCTTTTTTTTCTTGAAAGTATTTATAGATTTTTTGGTAACATTCTTTTTTTGAAAA
ATTAAGTTGATAGTATATTTCGGTCCCCAAATTTACCCCTAAGTGTTTGTGATAATTAGTTGTGACTTTA
AATTCTTTTTCTAATTTGTAAAGGTAATTTTGCAGTGTTTTTAGTTTAACGGGTGTTTGACTATTTCTTT
TAAGGTTTTCATTAAAGTAATAGAGTATGTTTTTTTGTGTGTATTTCTTATATGTTTTATTTATGTACGC
TAGTGTTGAGATAAGGACTACTAATTTATACTGTAATTTATTGTAGCAAGTTGTGGTTTTACTGGTTTTG
TTTATATTAGATAAGTTTTCCATTTATAGCTCCTTGAATACCGGATTTTTTATCTATAAAGTATATATAT
CACAATTTTGATTTAAAAGTAAATTCTTTTTTTAAAAATACAAAAATTTTTTATAAATTATATAGACCAT
GATATTGTATTAATACTAATTGATTTTAATTTAAGGTTGAACTAAAATAAACATAGTTTTGTAGAAAATA
ATTTTTCATTATTTTGCTACTTGATATTGGATCGTAAAAATATTAGGGCTTTACAAAGTTCTTTTAAAAG
AGAATTTAGTAAAGCCCTAAGTCTTTTAATAAAAAATTTTTTGTAAAAAAGTTGGCAAAAATAGTTTTTG
CTATATATTTATATATAAGAAAAAATTCAATACTCAAGGAGATAAAAAATGGAAAACTTAAACAATAATC
CACAAAAAATTAATCAAATAAATAAGCAAACTAATTTTATTGGTTTTGAAAATTTTATAGAACTTGATAA
TCAAGTTAATCAAACTAAAGAAAAAAGTAAATTAAGTAAGATAGGTAAGAAATTACCCGGAATAAGCAGT
CAAGTCTAGTGCGGCCGCGCCCAATACGCAAACCGCCTCTCCCCGCGCGTTGGCCGATTCATTAATGCAG
CTGGCACGACAGGTTTCCCGACTGGAAAGCGGGCAGTGAGCGCAACGCAATTAATGTGAGTTAGCTCACT
CATTAGGCACCCCAGGCTTTACACTTTATGCTTCCGGCTCGTATGTTGTGTGGAATTGTGAGCGGATAAC
AATTTCACACAGGAAACAGCTATGACATGATTACGAATTCGAGCTCGGCAATAGAAGAATCTATAGAAAG
CATAAAAAGCCTTATAGAAAACAAAGAATACATACAAAAGTTACATTTTATAAAAAAATTAATAAATAAG
GTTTACAAAAAATTAAATTACTTTTTTTAAAAACTAAACTTTGAAAGCCTTGTTATAATATAAAATGAAA
ATTTAAATTTCTGACTTGTTTTAGAGCTAGAAATAGCAAGTTAAAATAAGGCTAGTCCGTTATCAACTTG
AAAAAGTGGCACCGAGTCGGTGC
